Addgene plasmid #116611: pHAGE-PTCH1-D894N
Purpose: Lentiviral expression of PTCH1 D894N
Depositing lab: Gordon Mills & Kenneth Scott. Depositing organization: Baylor College of Medicine. Publication: Systematic Functional Annotation of Somatic Mutations in Cancer. Ng PK, Li J, Jeong KJ, Shao S, Chen H, Tsang YH, Sengupta S, Wang Z, Bhavana VH, Tran R, Soewito S, Minussi DC, Moreno D, Kong K, Dogruluk T, Lu H, Gao J, Tokheim C, Zhou DC, Johnson AM, Zeng J, Ip CKM, Ju Z, Wester M, Yu S, Li Y, Vellano CP, Schultz N, Karchin R, Ding L, Lu Y, Cheung LWT, Chen K, Shaw KR, Meric-Bernstam F, Scott KL, Yi S, Sahni N, Liang H, Mills GB. Cancer Cell. 2018 Mar 12;33(3):450-462.e10. doi: 10.1016/j.ccell.2018.01.021. PubMed 29533785.
Backbone
  Vector backbone: pHAGE
  Vector type: Lentiviral
Growth in bacteria
  Bacterial resistance: Ampicillin, 100 μg/mL
  Growth temperature: 37°C
  Growth strain: Stbl3
  Copy number: High Copy
Gene/Insert
  Gene/Insert name: PTCH1
  Species: H. sapiens (human)
  Mutation: D894N
  Entrez Gene: PTCH1 (a.k.a. BCNS, BCNS1, NBCCS, PTC, PTC1, PTCH)
  Cloning method: Gateway Cloning
Terms and licenses: Academic/Nonprofit Terms; Industry Terms: Not Available to Industry
How to cite: pHAGE-PTCH1-D894N was a gift from Gordon Mills & Kenneth Scott (Addgene plasmid # 116611 ; http://n2t.net/addgene:116611 ; RRID:Addgene_116611)
