[The description below was written by a language model from this plasmid's Addgene catalogue record and pLannotate feature annotations shown in this document.]
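Description:
pHAGE-PTCH1-D894N is an HIV-1-derived lentiviral expression plasmid, about 12.9 kb, built on the pHAGE backbone to deliver a mutant allele of human PTCH1 into mammalian cells. It is maintained in E. coli through a high-copy ColE1/pUC-type origin and an ampicillin resistance gene (β-lactamase). The viral portion contains a truncated 5' LTR, the Ψ packaging signal with an adjoining gag fragment, the Rev response element for Rev-dependent nuclear export of the genomic RNA, the cPPT/CTS element and a ΔU3 self-inactivating 3' LTR. The vector therefore supplies only the packageable genome, and the viral proteins must be provided in trans to make particles.

Between the LTRs, the human EF-1α promoter drives constitutive transcription of the PTCH1 open reading frame, which was introduced by Gateway recombination and is flanked by attB1 and attB2 sites. PTCH1 encodes the Patched receptor for hedgehog ligands, which acts with Smoothened and has tumor suppressor activity. This clone carries the D894N substitution. A V5 epitope tag is annotated downstream of attB2, but the record does not say whether it is fused in frame to PTCH1 or separated from it by a stop codon. An EMCV IRES then allows translation of puromycin N-acetyltransferase from the same transcript, so transduced cells can be selected with puromycin. A WPRE ahead of the 3' LTR enhances transcript expression. The remaining annotations (T3 and T7 promoters, lac elements, and SV40 origin and poly(A) fragments) are backbone remnants. The plasmid belongs to a collection made for systematic functional annotation of somatic cancer mutations, where stable expression of the variant lets its effects be tested in cells.
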