Features (pLannotate 1.2.2; 30 found; start..end, strand, type, name):
    377..634     +  LTR            5' LTR (truncated): truncated 5' long terminal repeat (LTR) from HIV-1
    681..806     +  misc_feature   HIV-1 Ψ: packaging signal of human immunodeficiency virus type 1
    790..1128    +  CDS            HIV-1 gag (fragment): gag protein from human immunodeficiency virus 1; gag
   1303..1536    +  misc_feature   RRE: The Rev response element (RRE) of HIV-1 allows for Rev-dependent mRNA export from the nucleus to the cytoplasm.
   1913..2013    +  CDS            Rev (fragment): human immunodeficiency virus 1 (HIV-1) Rev protein; rev; enhances nuclear export of unspliced and incompletely spliced viral mRNAs
   2058..2175    +  misc_feature   cPPT/CTS: central polypurine tract and central termination sequence of HIV-1
   2223..3401    +  promoter       EF-1α promoter: strong constitutive promoter for human elongation factor EF-1α
   3422..3442    +  protein_bind   attB1: mutant version of attB; core recombination site for the Gateway® BP reaction BP Clonase™
   3463..7803    +  CDS            PTCH1 (sequence partly withheld): PTC1_HUMAN - Also known as PTCH. Experimental evidence at protein level: Swiss-Prot protein existence level 1. Acts as a receptor for sonic hedgehog (SHH), indian hedgehog (IHH) and desert hedgehog (DHH). Associates with the smoothened protein (SMO) to transduce the hedgehog's proteins signal. Seems to have a tumor suppressor function, as inactivation of this protein is probably a necessary, if not sufficient step for tumorigenesis. From Homo sapiens (Human).
   7820..7840    -  protein_bind   attB2: mutant version of attB; core recombination site for the Gateway® BP reaction BP Clonase™
   7849..7867    +  promoter       T3 promoter: promoter for bacteriophage T3 RNA polymerase
   7893..7911    -  promoter       T7 promoter: promoter for bacteriophage T7 RNA polymerase
   7917..7935    -  protein_bind   attB4 (fragment): mutant version of attB; core recombination site for the Gateway® BP reaction BP Clonase™
   7991..8032    +  CDS            V5 tag: epitope tag from simian virus 5
   8158..8620    +  misc_feature   IRES: internal ribosome entry site (IRES) of the encephalomyocarditis virus (EMCV)
   8634..9231    +  CDS            PuroR (fragment): puromycin N-acetyltransferase; pac from Streptomyces; confers resistance to puromycin
   9247..9835    +  misc_feature   WPRE: woodchuck hepatitis virus posttranscriptional regulatory element
   9843..9908    +  CDS            nef (fragment): NEF_HV1Z2 - Experimental evidence at protein level: Swiss-Prot protein existence level 1. Extracellular Nef protein targets CD4(+) T-lymphocytes for apoptosis by interacting with CXCR4 surface receptors. From Human immunodeficiency virus type 1 group M subtype D (isolate Z2/CDC-Z34) (HIV-1).
   9910..10143   +  LTR            3' LTR (ΔU3): self-inactivating 3' long terminal repeat (LTR) from HIV-1
  10348..10452   +  promoter       AmpR promoter: bla
  10453..11313   +  CDS            AmpR: β-lactamase; bla; confers resistance to ampicillin, carbenicillin, and related antibiotics
  11484..12072   +  rep_origin     ori: high-copy-number ColE1/pMB1/pBR322/pUC origin of replication
  12255..12309   +  CDS            lacI (fragment): lac repressor; lacI; The lac repressor binds to the lac operator to inhibit transcription in E. coli. This inhibition can be relieved by adding lactose or isopropyl-β-D-thiogalactopyranoside (IPTG).
  12315..12408   +  rep_origin     SV40 ori (fragment): SV40 origin of replication
  12433..12470   +  CDS            lacI (fragment): lac repressor; lacI; The lac repressor binds to the lac operator to inhibit transcription in E. coli. This inhibition can be relieved by adding lactose or isopropyl-β-D-thiogalactopyranoside (IPTG).
  12483..12504   +  protein_bind   CAP binding site: CAP binding activates transcription in the presence of cAMP. E. coli catabolite activator protein
  12519..12549   +  promoter       lac promoter: promoter for the E. coli lac operon
  12553..12575   +  protein_bind   lac operator (fragment): The lac repressor binds to the lac operator to inhibit transcription in E. coli. This inhibition can be relieved by adding lactose or isopropyl-β-D-thiogalactopyranoside (IPTG). lac repressor encoded by lacI
  12607..12690   +  polyA_signal   SV40 poly(A) signal (fragment): SV40 polyadenylation signal
  12857..329     +  CDS            nef (fragment) (across the origin): NEF_HV1BR - Experimental evidence at protein level: Swiss-Prot protein existence level 1. Extracellular Nef protein targets CD4(+) T-lymphocytes for apoptosis by interacting with CXCR4 surface receptors (PubMed:14990729). From Human immunodeficiency virus type 1 group M subtype B (isolate BRU/LAI) (HIV-1).
>Addgene plasmid #116611 | pHAGE-PTCH1-D894N | addgene full sequence | sequence record 240851 | Addgene NGS Result
TGGAAGGGCTAATTCACTCCCAAAGAAGACAAGATATCCTTGATCTGTGGATCTACCACACACAAGGCTA
CTTCCCTGATTAGCAGAACTACACACCAGGGCCAGGGGTCAGATATCCACTGACCTTTGGATGGTGCTAC
AAGCTAGTACCAGTTGAGCCAGATAAGGTAGAAGAGGCCAATAAAGGAGAGAACACCAGCTTGTTACACC
CTGTGAGCCTGCATGGGATGGATGACCCGGAGAGAGAAGTGTTAGAGTGGAGGTTTGACAGCCGCCTAGC
ATTTCATCACGTGGCCCGAGAGCTGCATCCGGAGTACTTCAAGAACTGCTGATATCGAGCTTGCTACAAG
GGACTTTCCGCTGGGGACTTTCCAGGGAGGCGTGGCCTGGGCGGGACTGGGGAGTGGCGAGCCCTCAGAT
CCTGCATATAAGCAGCTGCTTTTTGCCTGTACTGGGTCTCTCTGGTTAGACCAGATCTGAGCCTGGGAGC
TCTCTGGCTAACTAGGGAACCCACTGCTTAAGCCTCAATAAAGCTTGCCTTGAGTGCTTCAAGTAGTGTG
TGCCCGTCTGTTGTGTGACTCTGGTAACTAGAGATCCCTCAGACCCTTTTAGTCAGTGTGGAAAATCTCT
AGCAGTGGCGCCCGAACAGGGACTTGAAAGCGAAAGGGAAACCAGAGGAGCTCTCTCGACGCAGGACTCG
GCTTGCTGAAGCGCGCACGGCAAGAGGCGAGGGGCGGCGACTGGTGAGTACGCCAAAAATTTTGACTAGC
GGAGGCTAGAAGGAGAGAGATGGGTGCGAGAGCGTCAGTATTAAGCGGGGGAGAATTAGATCGCGATGGG
AAAAAATTCGGTTAAGGCCAGGGGGAAAGAAAAAATATAAATTAAAACATATAGTATGGGCAAGCAGGGA
GCTAGAACGATTCGCAGTTAATCCTGGCCTGTTAGAAACATCAGAAGGCTGTAGACAAATACTGGGACAG
CTACAACCATCCCTTCAGACAGGATCAGAAGAACTTAGATCATTATATAATACAGTAGCAACCCTCTATT
GTGTGCATCAAAGGATAGAGATAAAAGACACCAAGGAAGCTTTAGACAAGATAGAGGAAGAGCAAAACAA
AAGTAAGACCACCGCACAGCAAGCGGCCGGCCGCTGATCTTCAGACCTGGAGGAGGAGATATGAGGGACA
ATTGGAGAAGTGAATTATATAAATATAAAGTAGTAAAAATTGAACCATTAGGAGTAGCACCCACCAAGGC
AAAGAGAAGAGTGGTGCAGAGAGAAAAAAGAGCAGTGGGAATAGGAGCTTTGTTCCTTGGGTTCTTGGGA
GCAGCAGGAAGCACTATGGGCGCAGCGTCAATGACGCTGACGGTACAGGCCAGACAATTATTGTCTGGTA
TAGTGCAGCAGCAGAACAATTTGCTGAGGGCTATTGAGGCGCAACAGCATCTGTTGCAACTCACAGTCTG
GGGCATCAAGCAGCTCCAGGCAAGAATCCTGGCTGTGGAAAGATACCTAAAGGATCAACAGCTCCTGGGG
ATTTGGGGTTGCTCTGGAAAACTCATTTGCACCACTGCTGTGCCTTGGAATGCTAGTTGGAGTAATAAAT
CTCTGGAACAGATTTGGAATCACACGACCTGGATGGAGTGGGACAGAGAAATTAACAATTACACAAGCTT
AATACACTCCTTAATTGAAGAATCGCAAAACCAGCAAGAAAAGAATGAACAAGAATTATTGGAATTAGAT
AAATGGGCAAGTTTGTGGAATTGGTTTAACATAACAAATTGGCTGTGGTATATAAAATTATTCATAATGA
TAGTAGGAGGCTTGGTAGGTTTAAGAATAGTTTTTGCTGTACTTTCTATAGTGAATAGAGTTAGGCAGGG
ATATTCACCATTATCGTTTCAGACCCACCTCCCAACCCCGAGGGGACCCGACAGGCCCGAAGGAATAGAA
GAAGAAGGTGGAGAGAGAGACAGAGACAGATCCATTCGATTAGTGAACGGATCTCGACGGTATCGCCGAA
TTCACAAATGGCAGTATTCATCCACAATTTTAAAAGAAAAGGGGGGATTGGGGGGTACAGTGCAGGGGAA
AGAATAGTAGACATAATAGCAACAGACATACAAACTAAAGAATTACAAAAACAAATTACAAAAATTCAAA
ATTTTCGGGTTTATTACAGGGACAGCAGAGATCCAGTTTGGACTAGTCGTGAGGCTCCGGTGCCCGTCAG
TGGGCAGAGCGCACATCGCCCACAGTCCCCGAGAAGTTGGGGGGAGGGGTCGGCAATTGAACCGGTGCCT
AGAGAAGGTGGCGCGGGGTAAACTGGGAAAGTGATGTCGTGTACTGGCTCCGCCTTTTTCCCGAGGGTGG
GGGAGAACCGTATATAAGTGCAGTAGTCGCCGTGAACGTTCTTTTTCGCAACGGGTTTGCCGCCAGAACA
CAGGTAAGTGCCGTGTGTGGTTCCCGCGGGCCTGGCCTCTTTACGGGTTATGGCCCTTGCGTGCCTTGAA
TTACTTCCACCTGGCTGCAGTACGTGATTCTTGATCCCGAGCTTCGGGTTGGAAGTGGGTGGGAGAGTTC
GAGGCCTTGCGCTTAAGGAGCCCCTTCGCCTCGTGCTTGAGTTGAGGCCTGGCCTGGGCGCTGGGGCCGC
CGCGTGCGAATCTGGTGGCACCTTCGCGCCTGTCTCGCTGCTTTCGATAAGTCTCTAGCCATTTAAAATT
TTTGATGACCTGCTGCGACGCTTTTTTTCTGGCAAGATAGTCTTGTAAATGCGGGCCAAGATCTGCACAC
TGGTATTTCGGTTTTTGGGGCCGCGGGCGGCGACGGGGCCCGTGCGTCCCAGCGCACATGTTCGGCGAGG
CGGGGCCTGCGAGCGCGGCCACCGAGAATCGGACGGGGGTAGTCTCAAGCTGGCCGGCCTGCTCTGGTGC
CTGGCCTCGCGCCGCCGTGTATCGCCCCGCCCTGGGCGGCAAGGCTGGCCCGGTCGGCACCAGTTGCGTG
AGCGGAAAGATGGCCGCTTCCCGGCCCTGCTGCAGGGAGCTCAAAATGGAGGACGCGGCGCTCGGGAGAG
CGGGCGGGTGAGTCACCCACACAAAGGAAAAGGGCCTTTCCGTCCTCAGCCGTCGCTTCATGTGACTCCA
CGGAGTACCGGGCGCCGTCCAGGCACCTCGATTAGTTCTCGAGCTTTTGGAGTACGTCGTCTTTAGGTTG
GGGGGAGGGGTTTTATGCGATGGAGTTTCCCCACACTGAGTGGGTGGAGACTGAAGTTAGGCCAGCTTGG
CACTTGATGTAATTCTCCTTGGAATTTGCCCTTTTTGAGTTTGGATCTTGGTTCATTCTCAAGCCTCAGA
CAGTGGTTCAAAGTTTTTTTCTTCCATTTCAGGTGTCGTGAAGCGGCCCTGCAGATATCAACAAGTTTGT
ACAAAAAAGCAGAAGGGCCGTCAAGGCCCACCATGGCCTCGGCTGGTAACGCCGCCGAGCCCCAGGACCG
CGGCGGCGGCGGCAGCGGCTGTATCGGTGCCCCGGGACGGCCGGCTGGAGGCGGGAGGCGCAGACGGACG
GGGGGGCTGCGCCGTGCTGCCGCGCCGGACCGGGACTATCTGCACCGGCCCAGCTACTGCGACGCCGCCT
TCGCTCTGGAGCAGATTTCCAAGGGGAAGGCTACTGGCCGGAAAGCGCCGCTGTGGCTGAGAGCGAAGTT
TCAGAGACTCTTATTTAAACTGGGTTGTTACATTCAAAAAAACTGCGGCAAGTTCTTGGTTGTGGGCCTC
CTCATATTTGGGGCCTTCGCGGTGGGATTAAAAGCAGCGAACCTCGAGACCAACGTGGAGGAGCTGTGGG
TGGAAGTTGGAGGACGAGTAAGTCGT
[882 nt withheld, positions 3877-4758]
TCCTTCTCTGACGTCAGTGTCATCCGCGTGGCCAGCGGCTACTTACTCATGCTCGCCTATGCCTGTCTAA
CCATGCTGCGCTGGGACTGCTCCAAGTCCCAGGGTGCCGTGGGGCTGGCTGGCGTCCTGCTGGTTGCACT
GTCAGTGGCTGCAGGACTGGGCCTGTGCTCATTGATCGGAATTTCCTTTAACGCTGCAACAACTCAGGTT
TTGCCATTTCTCGCTCTTGGTGTTGGTGTGGATGATGTTTTTCTTCTGGCCCACGCCTTCAGTGAAACAG
GACAGAATAAAAGAATCCCTTTTGAGGACAGGACCGGGGAGTGCCTGAAGCGCACAGGAGCCAGCGTGGC
CCTCACGTCCATCAGCAATGTCACAGCCTTCTTCATGGCCGCGTTAATCCCAATTCCCGCTCTGCGGGCG
TTCTCCCTCCAGGCAGCGGTAGTAGTGGTGTTCAATTTTGCCATGGTTCTGCTCATTTTTCCTGCAATTC
TCAGCATGGATTTATATCGACGCGAGGACAGGAGACTGGATATTTTCTGCTGTTTTACAAGCCCCTGCGT
CAGCAGAGTGATTCAGGTTGAACCTCAGGCCTACACCGACACACACGACAATACCCGCTACAGCCCCCCA
CCTCCCTACAGCAGCCACAGCTTTGCCCATGAAACGCAGATTACCATGCAGTCCACTGTCCAGCTCCGCA
CGGAGTACGACCCCCACACGCACGTGTACTACACCACCGCTGAGCCGCGCTCCGAGATCTCTGTGCAGCC
CGTCACCGTGACACAGGACACCCTCAGCTGCCAGAGCCCAGAGAGCACCAGCTCCACAAGGGACCTGCTC
TCCCAGTTCTCCGACTCCAGCCTCCACTGCCTCGAGCCCCCCTGTACGAAGTGGACACTCTCATCTTTTG
CTGAGAAGCACTATGCTCCTTTCCTCTTGAAACCAAAAGCCAAGGTAGTGGTGATCTTCCTTTTTCTGGG
CTTGCTGGGGGTCAGCCTTTATGGCACCACCCGAGTGAGAGACGGGCTGGACCTTACGGACATTGTACCT
CGGGAAACCAGAGAATATGACTTTATTGCTGCACAATTCAAATACTTTTCTTTCTACAACATGTATATAG
TCACCCAGAAAGCAGACTACCCGAATATCCAGCACTTACTTTACGACCTACACAGGAGTTTCAGTAACGT
GAAGTATGTCATGTTGGAAGAAAACAAACAGCTTCCCAAAATGTGGCTGCACTACTTCAGAGACTGGCTT
CAGGGACTTCAGGATGCATTTGACAGTGACTGGGAAACCGGGAAAATCATGCCAAACAATTACAAGAATG
GATCAGACGATGGAGTCCTTGCCTACAAACTCCTGGTGCAAACCGGCAGCCGCAATAAGCCCATCGACAT
CAGCCAGTTGACTAAACAGCGTCTGGTGGATGCAGATGGCATCATTAATCCCAGCGCTTTCTACATCTAC
CTGACGGCTTGGGTCAGCAACGACCCCGTCGCGTATGCTGCCTCCCAGGCCAACATCCGGCCACACCGAC
CAGAATGGGTCCACGACAAAGCCGACTACATGCCTGAAACAAGGCTGAGAATCCCGGCAGCAGAGCCCAT
CGAGTATGCCCAGTTCCCTTTCTACCTCAACGGCTTGCGGGACACCTCAGACTTTGTGGAGGCAATTGAA
AAAGTAAGGACCATCTGCAGCAACTATACGAGCCTGGGGCTGTCCAGTTACCCCAACGGCTACCCCTTCC
TCTTCTGGGAGCAGTACATCGGCCTCCGCCACTGGCTGCTGCTGTTCATCAGCGTGGTGTTGGCCTGCAC
ATTCCTCGTGTGCGCTGTCTTCCTTCTGAACCCCTGGACGGCCGGGATCATTGTGATGGTCCTGGCGCTG
ATGACGGTCGAGCTGTTCGGCATGATGGGCCTCATCGGAATCAAGCTCAGTGCCGTGCCCGTGGTCATCC
TGATCGCTTCTGTTGGCATAGGAGTGGAGTTCACCGTTCACGTTGCTTTGGCCTTTCTGACGGCCATCGG
CGACAAGAACCGCAGGGCTGTGCTTGCCCTGGAGCACATGTTTGCACCCGTCCTGGATGGCGCCGTGTCC
ACTCTGCTGGGAGTGCTGATGCTGGCGGGATCTGAGTTCGACTTCATTGTCAGGTATTTCTTTGCTGTGC
TGGCGATCCTCACCATCCTCGGCGTTCTCAATGGGCTGGTTTTGCTTCCCGTGCTTTTGTCTTTCTTTGG
ACCATATCCTGAGGTGTCTCCAGCCAACGGCTTGAACCGCCTGCCCACACCCTCCCCTGAGCCACCCCCC
AGCGTGGTCCGCTTCGCCATGCCGCCCGGCCACACGCACAGCGGGTCTGATTCCTCCGACTCGGAGTATA
GTTCCCAGACGACAGTGTCAGGCCTCAGCGAGGAGCTTCGGCACTACGAGGCCCAGCAGGGCGCGGGAGG
CCCTGCCCACCAAGTGATCGTGGAAGCCACAGAAAACCCCGTCTTCGCCCACTCCACTGTGGTCCATCCC
GAATCCAGGCATCACCCACCCTCGAACCCGAGACAGCAGCCCCACCTGGACTCAGGGTCCCTGCCTCCCG
GACGGCAAGGCCAGCAGCCCCGCAGGGACCCCCCCAGAGAAGGCTTGTGGCCACCCCCCTACAGACCGCG
CAGAGACGCTTTTGAAATTTCTACTGAAGGGCATTCTGGCCCTAGCAATAGGGCCCGCTGGGGCCCTCGC
GGGGCCCGTTCTCACAACCCTCGGAACCCAGCGTCCACTGCCATGGGCAGCTCCGTGCCCGGCTACTGCC
AGCCCATCACCACTGTGACGGCTTCTGCCTCCGTGACTGTCGCCGTGCACCCGCCGCCTGTCCCTGGGCC
TGGGCGGAACCCCCGAGGGGGACTCTGCCCAGGCTACCCTGAGACTGACCACGGCCTGTTTGAGGACCCC
CACGTGCCTTTCCACGTCCGGTGTGAGAGGAGGGATTCGAAGGTGGAAGTCATTGAGCTGCAGGACGTGG
AATGCGAGGAGAGGCCCCGGGGAAGCAGCTCCAACTCAGGCCTCATGGGCCCAGCTTTCTTGTACAAAGT
GGTGATATCCAATTAACCCTCACTAAAGGTAGATAATGTGAAGTAATAAGTGACCCTATAGTGAGTCGTA
TTACCACCCAACTTTTCTATACAAAGTGGTTGATATCCAGCACAGTGGCGGCCGCTCGAGTCTAGAGGGC
CCGCGGTTCGAAGGTAAGCCTATCCCTAACCCTCTCCTCGGTCTCGATTCTACGCGTACCGGTTAGTAAT
GAGATCCCTCCCCCCCCCCTAACGTTACTGGCCGAAGCCGCTTGGAATAAGGCCGGTGTGCGTTTGTCTA
TATGTTATTTTCCACCATATTGCCGTCTTTTGGCAATGTGAGGGCCCGGAAACCTGGCCCTGTCTTCTTG
ACGAGCATTCCTAGGGGTCTTTCCCCTCTCGCCAAAGGAATGCAAGGTCTGTTGAATGTCGTGAAGGAAG
CAGTTCCTCTGGAAGCTTCTTGAAGACAAACAACGTCTGTAGCGACCCTTTGCAGGCAGCGGAACCCCCC
ACCTGGCGACAGGTGCCTCTGCGGCCAAAAGCCACGTGTATAAGATACACCTGCAAAGGCGGCACAACCC
CAGTGCCACGTTGTGAGTTGGATAGTTGTGGAAAGAGTCAAATGGCTCTCCTCAAGCGTATTCAACAAGG
GGCTGAAGGATGCCCAGAAGGTACCCCATTGTATGGGATCTGATCTGGGGCCTCGGTGCACATGCTTTAC
ATGTGTTTAGTCGAGGTTAAAAAAACGTCTAGGCCCCCCGAACCACGGGGACGTGGTTTTCCTTTGAAAA
ACACGATGATAATATGGCCACACATATGACCGAGTACAAGCCCACGGTGCGCCTCGCCACCCGCGACGAC
GTCCCCAGGGCCGTACGCACCCTCGCCGCCGCGTTCGCCGACTACCCCGCCACGCGCCACACCGTCGATC
CGGACCGCCACATCGAGCGGGTCACCGAGCTGCAAGAACTCTTCCTCACGCGCGTCGGGCTCGACATCGG
CAAGGTGTGGGTCGCGGACGACGGCGCCGCGGTGGCGGTCTGGACCACGCCGGAGAGCGTCGAAGCGGGG
GCGGTGTTCGCCGAGATCGGCCCGCGCATGGCCGAGTTGAGCGGTTCCCGGCTGGCCGCGCAGCAACAGA
TGGAAGGCCTCCTGGCGCCGCACCGGCCCAAGGAGCCCGCGTGGTTCCTGGCCACCGTCGGCGTCTCGCC
CGACCACCAGGGCAAGGGTCTGGGCAGCGCCGTCGTGCTCCCCGGAGTGGAGGCGGCCGAGCGCGCCGGG
GTGCCCGCCTTCCTGGAGACCTCCGCGCCCCGCAACCTCCCCTTCTACGAGCGGCTCGGCTTCACCGTCA
CCGCCGACGTCGAGGTGCCCGAAGGACCGCGCACCTGGTGCATGACCCGCAAGCCCGGTGCCTAAATCGA
TAGATCCTAATCAACCTCTGGATTACAAAATTTGTGAAAGATTGACTGGTATTCTTAACTATGTTGCTCC
TTTTACGCTATGTGGATACGCTGCTTTAATGCCTTTGTATCATGCTATTGCTTCCCGTATGGCTTTCATT
TTCTCCTCCTTGTATAAATCCTGGTTGCTGTCTCTTTATGAGGAGTTGTGGCCCGTTGTCAGGCAACGTG
GCGTGGTGTGCACTGTGTTTGCTGACGCAACCCCCACTGGTTGGGGCATTGCCACCACCTGTCAGCTCCT
TTCCGGGACTTTCGCTTTCCCCCTCCCTATTGCCACGGCGGAACTCATCGCCGCCTGCCTTGCCCGCTGC
TGGACAGGGGCTCGGCTGTTGGGCACTGACAATTCCGTGGTGTTGTCGGGGAAATCATCGTCCTTTCCTT
GGCTGCTCGCCTGTGTTGCCACCTGGATTCTGCGCGGGACGTCCTTCTGCTACGTCCCTTCGGCCCTCAA
TCCAGCGGACCTTCCTTCCCGCGGCCTGCTGCCGGCTCTGCGGCCTCTTCCGCGTCTTCGCCTTCGCCCT
CAGACGAGTCGGATCTCCCTTTGGGCCGCCTCCCCGCCTGAGATCCTTTAAGACCAATGACTTACAAGGC
AGCTGTAGATCTTAGCCACTTTTTAAAAGAAAAGGGGGGACTGGAAGGGCTAATTCACTCCCAACGAAGA
CAAGATCTGCTTTTTGCTTGTACTGGGTCTCTCTGGTTAGACCAGATCTGAGCCTGGGAGCTCTCTGGCT
AACTAGGGAACCCACTGCTTAAGCCTCAATAAAGCTTGCCTTGAGTGCTTCAAGTAGTGTGTGCCCGTCT
GTTGTGTGACTCTGGTAACTAGAGATCCCTCAGACCCTTTTAGTCAGTGTGGAAAATCTCTAGCAGTAGT
AGTTCATGTCATCTTATTATTCAGTATTTATAACTTGCAAAGAAATGAATATCAGAGAGTGAGAGGCCCG
GGTTAATTAAGGAAAGGGCTAGATCATTCTTGAAGACGAAAGGGCCTCGTGATACGCCTATTTTTATAGG
TTAATGTCATGATAATAATGGTTTCTTAGACGTCAGGTGGCACTTTTCGGGGAAATGTGCGCGGAACCCC
TATTTGTTTATTTTTCTAAATACATTCAAATATGTATCCGCTCATGAGACAATAACCCTGATAAATGCTT
CAATAATATTGAAAAAGGAAGAGTATGAGTATTCAACATTTCCGTGTCGCCCTTATTCCCTTTTTTGCGG
CATTTTGCCTTCCTGTTTTTGCTCACCCAGAAACGCTGGTGAAAGTAAAAGATGCTGAAGATCAGTTGGG
TGCACGAGTGGGTTACATCGAACTGGATCTCAACAGCGGTAAGATCCTTGAGAGTTTTCGCCCCGAAGAA
CGTTTTCCAATGATGAGCACTTTTAAAGTTCTGCTATGTGGCGCGGTATTATCCCGTGTTGACGCCGGGC
AAGAGCAACTCGGTCGCCGCATACACTATTCTCAGAATGACTTGGTTGAGTACTCACCAGTCACAGAAAA
GCATCTTACGGATGGCATGACAGTAAGAGAATTATGCAGTGCTGCCATAACCATGAGTGATAACACTGCG
GCCAACTTACTTCTGACAACGATCGGAGGACCGAAGGAGCTAACCGCTTTTTTGCACAACATGGGGGATC
ATGTAACTCGCCTTGATCGTTGGGAACCGGAGCTGAATGAAGCCATACCAAACGACGAGCGTGACACCAC
GATGCCTGTAGCAATGGCAACAACGTTGCGCAAACTATTAACTGGCGAACTACTTACTCTAGCTTCCCGG
CAACAATTAATAGACTGGATGGAGGCGGATAAAGTTGCAGGACCACTTCTGCGCTCGGCCCTTCCGGCTG
GCTGGTTTATTGCTGATAAATCTGGAGCCGGTGAGCGTGGGTCTCGCGGTATCATTGCAGCACTGGGGCC
AGATGGTAAGCCCTCCCGTATCGTAGTTATCTACACGACGGGGAGTCAGGCAACTATGGATGAACGAAAT
AGACAGATCGCTGAGATAGGTGCCTCACTGATTAAGCATTGGTAACTGTCAGACCAAGTTTACTCATATA
TACTTTAGATTGATTTAAAACTTCATTTTTAATTTAAAAGGATCTAGGTGAAGATCCTTTTTGATAATCT
CATGACCAAAATCCCTTAACGTGAGTTTTCGTTCCACTGAGCGTCAGACCCCGTAGAAAAGATCAAAGGA
TCTTCTTGAGATCCTTTTTTTCTGCGCGTAATCTGCTGCTTGCAAACAAAAAAACCACCGCTACCAGCGG
TGGTTTGTTTGCCGGATCAAGAGCTACCAACTCTTTTTCCGAAGGTAACTGGCTTCAGCAGAGCGCAGAT
ACCAAATACTGTTCTTCTAGTGTAGCCGTAGTTAGGCCACCACTTCAAGAACTCTGTAGCACCGCCTACA
TACCTCGCTCTGCTAATCCTGTTACCAGTGGCTGCTGCCAGTGGCGATAAGTCGTGTCTTACCGGGTTGG
ACTCAAGACGATAGTTACCGGATAAGGCGCAGCGGTCGGGCTGAACGGGGGGTTCGTGCACACAGCCCAG
CTTGGAGCGAACGACCTACACCGAACTGAGATACCTACAGCGTGAGCTATGAGAAAGCGCCACGCTTCCC
GAAGGGAGAAAGGCGGACAGGTATCCGGTAAGCGGCAGGGTCGGAACAGGAGAGCGCACGAGGGAGCTTC
CAGGGGGAAACGCCTGGTATCTTTATAGTCCTGTCGGGTTTCGCCACCTCTGACTTGAGCGTCGATTTTT
GTGATGCTCGTCAGGGGGGCGGAGCCTATGGAAAAACGCCAGCAACGCGGCCTTTTTACGGTTCCTGGCC
TTTTGCTGGCCTTTTGCTCACATGTTCTTTCCTGCGTTATCCCCTGATTCTGTGGATAACCGTATTACCG
CCTTTGAGTGAGCTGATACCGCTCGCCGCAGCCGAACGACCGAGCGCAGCGAGTCAGTGAGCGAGGAAGC
GGAAGAGCGCCCAATACGCAAACCGCCTCTCCCCGCGCGTTGGCCGATTCATTAATGCAGCAAGCTCATG
GCTGACTAATTTTTTTTATTTATGCAGAGGCCGAGGCCGCCTCGGCCTCTGAGCTATTCCAGAAGTAGTG
AGGAGGCTTTTTTGGAGGCCTAGGCTTTTGCAAAAAGCTCCCCGTGGCACGACAGGTTTCCCGACTGGAA
AGCGGGCAGTGAGCGCAACGCAATTAATGTGAGTTAGCTCACTCATTAGGCACCCCAGGCTTTACACTTT
ATGCTTCCGGCTCGTATGTTGTGTGGAATTGTGAGCGGATAACAATTTCACACAGGAAACAGCTATGACA
TGATTACGAATTTCACAAATAAAGCATTTTTTTCACTGCATTCTAGTTGTGGTTTGTCCAAACTCATCAA
TGTATCTTATCATGTCTGGATCAACTGGATAACTCAAGCTAACCAAAATCATCCCAAACTTCCCACCCCA
TACCCTATTACCACTGCCAATTACCTGTGGTTTCATTTACTCTAAACCTGTGATTCCTCTGAATTATTTT
CATTTTAAAGAAATTGTATTTGTTAAATATGTACTACAAACTTAGTAGT
