>Addgene plasmid #116611 | pHAGE-PTCH1-D894N | depositor partial sequence | sequence record 219486 | insert
ATGGCCTCGGCTGGTAACGCCGCCGAGCCCCAGGACCGCGGCGGCGGCGGCAGCGGCTGTATCGGTGCCC
CGGGACGGCCGGCTGGAGGCGGGAGGCGCAGACGGACGGGGGGGCTGCGCCGTGCTGCCGCGCCGGACCG
GGACTATCTGCACCGGCCCAGCTACTGCGACGCCGCCTTCGCTCTGGAGCAGATTTCCAAGGGGAAGGCT
ACTGGCCGGAAAGCGCCGCTGTGGCTGAGAGCGAAGTTTCAGAGACTCTTATTTAAACTGGGTTGTTACA
TTCAAAAAAACTGCGGCAAGTTCTTGGTTGTGGGCCTCCTCATATTTGGGGCCTTCGCGGTGGGATTAAA
AGCAGCGAACCTCGAGACCAACGTGGAGGAGCTGTGGGTGGAAGTTGGAGGACGAGTAAGTCGT
[882 nt withheld, positions 415-1296]
TCCTTCTCTGACGTCAGTGTCATCCGCGTGGCCAGCGGCTACTTACTCATGCTCGCCTATGCCTGTCTAA
CCATGCTGCGCTGGGACTGCTCCAAGTCCCAGGGTGCCGTGGGGCTGGCTGGCGTCCTGCTGGTTGCACT
GTCAGTGGCTGCAGGACTGGGCCTGTGCTCATTGATCGGAATTTCCTTTAACGCTGCAACAACTCAGGTT
TTGCCATTTCTCGCTCTTGGTGTTGGTGTGGATGATGTTTTTCTTCTGGCCCACGCCTTCAGTGAAACAG
GACAGAATAAAAGAATCCCTTTTGAGGACAGGACCGGGGAGTGCCTGAAGCGCACAGGAGCCAGCGTGGC
CCTCACGTCCATCAGCAATGTCACAGCCTTCTTCATGGCCGCGTTAATCCCAATTCCCGCTCTGCGGGCG
TTCTCCCTCCAGGCAGCGGTAGTAGTGGTGTTCAATTTTGCCATGGTTCTGCTCATTTTTCCTGCAATTC
TCAGCATGGATTTATATCGACGCGAGGACAGGAGACTGGATATTTTCTGCTGTTTTACAAGCCCCTGCGT
CAGCAGAGTGATTCAGGTTGAACCTCAGGCCTACACCGACACACACGACAATACCCGCTACAGCCCCCCA
CCTCCCTACAGCAGCCACAGCTTTGCCCATGAAACGCAGATTACCATGCAGTCCACTGTCCAGCTCCGCA
CGGAGTACGACCCCCACACGCACGTGTACTACACCACCGCTGAGCCGCGCTCCGAGATCTCTGTGCAGCC
CGTCACCGTGACACAGGACACCCTCAGCTGCCAGAGCCCAGAGAGCACCAGCTCCACAAGGGACCTGCTC
TCCCAGTTCTCCGACTCCAGCCTCCACTGCCTCGAGCCCCCCTGTACGAAGTGGACACTCTCATCTTTTG
CTGAGAAGCACTATGCTCCTTTCCTCTTGAAACCAAAAGCCAAGGTAGTGGTGATCTTCCTTTTTCTGGG
CTTGCTGGGGGTCAGCCTTTATGGCACCACCCGAGTGAGAGACGGGCTGGACCTTACGGACATTGTACCT
CGGGAAACCAGAGAATATGACTTTATTGCTGCACAATTCAAATACTTTTCTTTCTACAACATGTATATAG
TCACCCAGAAAGCAGACTACCCGAATATCCAGCACTTACTTTACGACCTACACAGGAGTTTCAGTAACGT
GAAGTATGTCATGTTGGAAGAAAACAAACAGCTTCCCAAAATGTGGCTGCACTACTTCAGAGACTGGCTT
CAGGGACTTCAGGATGCATTTGACAGTGACTGGGAAACCGGGAAAATCATGCCAAACAATTACAAGAATG
GATCAGACGATGGAGTCCTTGCCTACAAACTCCTGGTGCAAACCGGCAGCCGCAATAAGCCCATCGACAT
CAGCCAGTTGACTAAACAGCGTCTGGTGGATGCAGATGGCATCATTAATCCCAGCGCTTTCTACATCTAC
CTGACGGCTTGGGTCAGCAACGACCCCGTCGCGTATGCTGCCTCCCAGGCCAACATCCGGCCACACCGAC
CAGAATGGGTCCACGACAAAGCCGACTACATGCCTGAAACAAGGCTGAGAATCCCGGCAGCAGAGCCCAT
CGAGTATGCCCAGTTCCCTTTCTACCTCAACGGCTTGCGGGACACCTCAGACTTTGTGGAGGCAATTGAA
AAAGTAAGGACCATCTGCAGCAACTATACGAGCCTGGGGCTGTCCAGTTACCCCAACGGCTACCCCTTCC
TCTTCTGGGAGCAGTACATCGGCCTCCGCCACTGGCTGCTGCTGTTCATCAGCGTGGTGTTGGCCTGCAC
ATTCCTCGTGTGCGCTGTCTTCCTTCTGAACCCCTGGACGGCCGGGATCATTGTGATGGTCCTGGCGCTG
ATGACGGTCGAGCTGTTCGGCATGATGGGCCTCATCGGAATCAAGCTCAGTGCCGTGCCCGTGGTCATCC
TGATCGCTTCTGTTGGCATAGGAGTGGAGTTCACCGTTCACGTTGCTTTGGCCTTTCTGACGGCCATCGG
CGACAAGAACCGCAGGGCTGTGCTTGCCCTGGAGCACATGTTTGCACCCGTCCTGGATGGCGCCGTGTCC
ACTCTGCTGGGAGTGCTGATGCTGGCGGGATCTGAGTTCGACTTCATTGTCAGGTATTTCTTTGCTGTGC
TGGCGATCCTCACCATCCTCGGCGTTCTCAATGGGCTGGTTTTGCTTCCCGTGCTTTTGTCTTTCTTTGG
ACCATATCCTGAGGTGTCTCCAGCCAACGGCTTGAACCGCCTGCCCACACCCTCCCCTGAGCCACCCCCC
AGCGTGGTCCGCTTCGCCATGCCGCCCGGCCACACGCACAGCGGGTCTGATTCCTCCGACTCGGAGTATA
GTTCCCAGACGACAGTGTCAGGCCTCAGCGAGGAGCTTCGGCACTACGAGGCCCAGCAGGGCGCGGGAGG
CCCTGCCCACCAAGTGATCGTGGAAGCCACAGAAAACCCCGTCTTCGCCCACTCCACTGTGGTCCATCCC
GAATCCAGGCATCACCCACCCTCGAACCCGAGACAGCAGCCCCACCTGGACTCAGGGTCCCTGCCTCCCG
GACGGCAAGGCCAGCAGCCCCGCAGGGACCCCCCCAGAGAAGGCTTGTGGCCACCCCCCTACAGACCGCG
CAGAGACGCTTTTGAAATTTCTACTGAAGGGCATTCTGGCCCTAGCAATAGGGCCCGCTGGGGCCCTCGC
GGGGCCCGTTCTCACAACCCTCGGAACCCAGCGTCCACTGCCATGGGCAGCTCCGTGCCCGGCTACTGCC
AGCCCATCACCACTGTGACGGCTTCTGCCTCCGTGACTGTCGCCGTGCACCCGCCGCCTGTCCCTGGGCC
TGGGCGGAACCCCCGAGGGGGACTCTGCCCAGGCTACCCTGAGACTGACCACGGCCTGTTTGAGGACCCC
CACGTGCCTTTCCACGTCCGGTGTGAGAGGAGGGATTCGAAGGTGGAAGTCATTGAGCTGCAGGACGTGG
AATGCGAGGAGAGGCCCCGGGGAAGCAGCTCCAAC
